Addgene plasmid #78001: FN3KRP gRNA (BRDN0001146806)
Purpose: 3rd generation lentiviral gRNA plasmid targeting human FN3KRP
Depositing lab: John Doench & David Root. Depositing organization: Broad Institute. Publication: Optimized sgRNA design to maximize activity and minimize off-target effects of CRISPR-Cas9. Doench JG, Fusi N, Sullender M, Hegde M, Vaimberg EW, Donovan KF, Smith I, Tothova Z, Wilen C, Orchard R, Virgin HW, Listgarten J, Root DE. Nat Biotechnol. 2016 Jan 18. doi: 10.1038/nbt.3437. PubMed 26780180.
Backbone
  Vector backbone: lentiGuide-Puro
  Backbone manufacturer: Zhang Lab (Addgene plasmid # 52963)
  Vector type: Mammalian Expression, Lentiviral, CRISPR
  Selectable markers: Puromycin
Growth in bacteria
  Bacterial resistance: Ampicillin, 100 μg/mL
  Growth temperature: 37°C
  Growth strain: DH5alpha
  Copy number: High Copy
Gene/Insert
  Gene/Insert name: FN3KRP (alt names: FN3KRP; NM_024619.3)
  gRNA/shRNA sequence: CCAGGGCCGGAGCTACGACA
  Species: H. sapiens (human)
  Entrez Gene: FN3KRP (a.k.a. FN3KL, FLJ12171)
  Promoter: hU6
  Cloning method: Unknown
  Sequencing primers: 5′ U6-F; 3′ pS2-R
Terms and licenses: Academic/Nonprofit Terms; Industry Terms: Not Available to Industry
Depositor comments: The gRNA was designed to target the following Genbank reference sequence(s): NM_024619.3. Note that this plasmid does NOT contain Cas9. It should be used in conjunction with lentiCas9-Blast (Addgene #52962) or otherwise with cell lines already expressing Cas9. Browse the full kinome gRNA library at http://www.addgene.org/pooled-library/broadgpp-human-kinome/ or visit http://www.broadinstitute.org/rnai/public/ for detailed protocols and information.
How to cite: FN3KRP gRNA (BRDN0001146806) was a gift from John Doench & David Root (Addgene plasmid # 78001 ; http://n2t.net/addgene:78001 ; RRID:Addgene_78001)
