[The description below was written by a language model from this plasmid's Addgene catalogue record and pLannotate feature annotations shown in this document.]
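Description:
FN3KRP gRNA (BRDN0001146806) is a third-generation lentiviral CRISPR guide plasmid built in the lentiGuide-Puro backbone and designed to target human FN3KRP, with the guide designed against the reference transcript NM_024619.3. It is maintained in E. coli as a high-copy plasmid through a ColE1/pUC-type origin and an ampicillin resistance gene. The backbone also carries an f1 origin, an SV40 origin and residual lac and T7/T3 cloning-vector elements.

The lentiviral transfer cassette begins with an RSV promoter fused to a truncated HIV-1 5' LTR, which drives Tat-independent production of the genomic RNA in packaging cells. This is followed by the Ψ packaging signal with a partial gag sequence, the Rev response element for nuclear export of the unspliced genome, and a cPPT/CTS that aids nuclear import. It ends with a self-inactivating ΔU3 3' LTR and a downstream SV40 polyadenylation signal.

Within this frame, a human U6 RNA polymerase III promoter transcribes the FN3KRP-specific spacer joined to the Streptococcus pyogenes Cas9 guide RNA scaffold. A separate EF-1α core promoter with its intron A expresses puromycin N-acetyltransferase for selection of transduced mammalian cells. A WPRE placed after this marker enhances transcript expression.

The plasmid does not encode Cas9, so it is meant to be used with a separate Cas9 lentivirus such as lentiCas9-Blast or in cells that already express Cas9. It belongs to a human kinome gRNA set built with optimized sgRNA design rules and is suited to knockout of FN3KRP in human cells.
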