Features (pLannotate 1.2.2; 29 found; start..end, strand, type, name):
     14..80      +  CDS            small t antigen (fragment): SV40 (simian virus 40) small t antigen
    106..317     +  promoter       EF-1α core promoter: core promoter for human elongation factor EF-1α
    318..1256    +  intron         EF-1α intron A: intron upstream of the start codon of human EF-1α
   1278..1877    +  CDS            PuroR (fragment): puromycin N-acetyltransferase; pac from Streptomyces; confers resistance to puromycin
   1893..2481    +  misc_feature   WPRE: woodchuck hepatitis virus posttranscriptional regulatory element
   2532..2551    +  misc_feature   cPPT/CTS (fragment): central polypurine tract and central termination sequence of HIV-1
   2553..2786    +  LTR            3' LTR (ΔU3): self-inactivating 3' long terminal repeat (LTR) from HIV-1
   2864..2985    +  polyA_signal   SV40 poly(A) signal: SV40 polyadenylation signal
   3025..3160    +  rep_origin     SV40 ori: SV40 origin of replication
   3181..3199    -  promoter       T7 promoter: promoter for bacteriophage T7 RNA polymerase
   3207..3362    +  CDS            lacZα (fragment): LacZα fragment of β-galactosidase; lacZ fragment
   3367..3795    +  rep_origin     f1 ori (sequence partly withheld): f1 bacteriophage origin of replication; arrow indicates direction of (+) strand synthesis
   3848..3952    +  promoter       AmpR promoter: bla
   3953..4813    +  CDS            AmpR: β-lactamase; bla; confers resistance to ampicillin, carbenicillin, and related antibiotics
   4984..5572    +  rep_origin     ori: high-copy-number ColE1/pMB1/pBR322/pUC origin of replication
   5755..5847    +  CDS            lacI (fragment): lac repressor; lacI; The lac repressor binds to the lac operator to inhibit transcription in E. coli. This inhibition can be relieved by adding lactose or isopropyl-β-D-thiogalactopyranoside (IPTG).
   5860..5881    +  protein_bind   CAP binding site: CAP binding activates transcription in the presence of cAMP. E. coli catabolite activator protein
   5896..5926    +  promoter       lac promoter: promoter for the E. coli lac operon
   5934..5950    +  protein_bind   lac operator: The lac repressor binds to the lac operator to inhibit transcription in E. coli. This inhibition can be relieved by adding lactose or isopropyl-β-D-thiogalactopyranoside (IPTG). lac repressor encoded by lacI
   5995..6013    +  promoter       T3 promoter: promoter for bacteriophage T3 RNA polymerase
   6041..6267    +  promoter       RSV promoter: Rous sarcoma virus enhancer/promoter
   6268..6448    +  LTR            5' LTR (truncated): truncated 5' long terminal repeat (LTR) from HIV-1
   6495..6620    +  misc_feature   HIV-1 Ψ: packaging signal of human immunodeficiency virus type 1
   6604..6967    +  CDS            HIV-1 gag (fragment): gag protein from human immunodeficiency virus 1; gag
   7113..7346    +  misc_feature   RRE: The Rev response element (RRE) of HIV-1 allows for Rev-dependent mRNA export from the nucleus to the cytoplasm.
   7723..7749    +  CDS            Rev (fragment): human immunodeficiency virus 1 (HIV-1) Rev protein; rev; enhances nuclear export of unspliced and incompletely spliced viral mRNAs
   7753..7993    +  promoter       U6 promoter: RNA polymerase III promoter for human U6 snRNA
   8023..8098    +  misc_RNA       gRNA scaffold: guide RNA scaffold for the Streptococcus pyogenes CRISPR/Cas9 system
   8154..8271    +  misc_feature   cPPT/CTS: central polypurine tract and central termination sequence of HIV-1
>Addgene plasmid #78001 | FN3KRP gRNA (BRDN0001146806) | addgene full sequence | sequence record 188810 | Addgene Assembled Sequence
CCCGGGTGCAAAGATGGATAAAGTTTTAAACAGAGAGGAATCTTTGCAGCTAATGGACCTTCTAGGTCTT
GAAAGGAGTGGGAATTGGCTCCGGTGCCCGTCAGTGGGCAGAGCGCACATCGCCCACAGTCCCCGAGAAG
TTGGGGGGAGGGGTCGGCAATTGATCCGGTGCCTAGAGAAGGTGGCGCGGGGTAAACTGGGAAAGTGATG
TCGTGTACTGGCTCCGCCTTTTTCCCGAGGGTGGGGGAGAACCGTATATAAGTGCAGTAGTCGCCGTGAA
CGTTCTTTTTCGCAACGGGTTTGCCGCCAGAACACAGGTAAGTGCCGTGTGTGGTTCCCGCGGGCCTGGC
CTCTTTACGGGTTATGGCCCTTGCGTGCCTTGAATTACTTCCACCTGGCTGCAGTACGTGATTCTTGATC
CCGAGCTTCGGGTTGGAAGTGGGTGGGAGAGTTCGAGGCCTTGCGCTTAAGGAGCCCCTTCGCCTCGTGC
TTGAGTTGAGGCCTGGCCTGGGCGCTGGGGCCGCCGCGTGCGAATCTGGTGGCACCTTCGCGCCTGTCTC
GCTGCTTTCGATAAGTCTCTAGCCATTTAAAATTTTTGATGACCTGCTGCGACGCTTTTTTTCTGGCAAG
ATAGTCTTGTAAATGCGGGCCAAGATCTGCACACTGGTATTTCGGTTTTTGGGGCCGCGGGCGGCGACGG
GGCCCGTGCGTCCCAGCGCACATGTTCGGCGAGGCGGGGCCTGCGAGCGCGGCCACCGAGAATCGGACGG
GGGTAGTCTCAAGCTGGCCGGCCTGCTCTGGTGCCTGGCCTCGCGCCGCCGTGTATCGCCCCGCCCTGGG
CGGCAAGGCTGGCCCGGTCGGCACCAGTTGCGTGAGCGGAAAGATGGCCGCTTCCCGGCCCTGCTGCAGG
GAGCTCAAAATGGAGGACGCGGCGCTCGGGAGAGCGGGCGGGTGAGTCACCCACACAAAGGAAAAGGGCC
TTTCCGTCCTCAGCCGTCGCTTCATGTGACTCCACGGAGTACCGGGCGCCGTCCAGGCACCTCGATTAGT
TCTCGAGCTTTTGGAGTACGTCGTCTTTAGGTTGGGGGGAGGGGTTTTATGCGATGGAGTTTCCCCACAC
TGAGTGGGTGGAGACTGAAGTTAGGCCAGCTTGGCACTTGATGTAATTCTCCTTGGAATTTGCCCTTTTT
GAGTTTGGATCTTGGTTCATTCTCAAGCCTCAGACAGTGGTTCAAAGTTTTTTTCTTCCATTTCAGGTGT
CGTGACGTACGGCCACCATGACCGAGTACAAGCCCACGGTGCGCCTCGCCACCCGCGACGACGTCCCCAG
GGCCGTACGCACCCTCGCCGCCGCGTTCGCCGACTACCCCGCCACGCGCCACACCGTCGATCCGGACCGC
CACATCGAGCGGGTCACCGAGCTGCAAGAACTCTTCCTCACGCGCGTCGGGCTCGACATCGGCAAGGTGT
GGGTCGCGGACGACGGCGCCGCCGTGGCGGTCTGGACCACGCCGGAGAGCGTCGAAGCGGGGGCGGTGTT
CGCCGAGATCGGCCCGCGCATGGCCGAGTTGAGCGGTTCCCGGCTGGCCGCGCAGCAACAGATGGAAGGC
CTCCTGGCGCCGCACCGGCCCAAGGAGCCCGCGTGGTTCCTGGCCACCGTCGGAGTCTCGCCCGACCACC
AGGGCAAGGGTCTGGGCAGCGCCGTCGTGCTCCCCGGAGTGGAGGCGGCCGAGCGCGCCGGGGTGCCCGC
CTTCCTGGAGACCTCCGCGCCCCGCAACCTCCCCTTCTACGAGCGGCTCGGCTTCACCGTCACCGCCGAC
GTCGAGGTGCCCGAAGGACCGCGCACCTGGTGCATGACCCGCAAGCCCGGTGCCTGAACGCGTTAAGTCG
ACAATCAACCTCTGGATTACAAAATTTGTGAAAGATTGACTGGTATTCTTAACTATGTTGCTCCTTTTAC
GCTATGTGGATACGCTGCTTTAATGCCTTTGTATCATGCTATTGCTTCCCGTATGGCTTTCATTTTCTCC
TCCTTGTATAAATCCTGGTTGCTGTCTCTTTATGAGGAGTTGTGGCCCGTTGTCAGGCAACGTGGCGTGG
TGTGCACTGTGTTTGCTGACGCAACCCCCACTGGTTGGGGCATTGCCACCACCTGTCAGCTCCTTTCCGG
GACTTTCGCTTTCCCCCTCCCTATTGCCACGGCGGAACTCATCGCCGCCTGCCTTGCCCGCTGCTGGACA
GGGGCTCGGCTGTTGGGCACTGACAATTCCGTGGTGTTGTCGGGGAAATCATCGTCCTTTCCTTGGCTGC
TCGCCTGTGTTGCCACCTGGATTCTGCGCGGGACGTCCTTCTGCTACGTCCCTTCGGCCCTCAATCCAGC
GGACCTTCCTTCCCGCGGCCTGCTGCCGGCTCTGCGGCCTCTTCCGCGTCTTCGCCTTCGCCCTCAGACG
AGTCGGATCTCCCTTTGGGCCGCCTCCCCGCGTCGACTTTAAGACCAATGACTTACAAGGCAGCTGTAGA
TCTTAGCCACTTTTTAAAAGAAAAGGGGGGACTGGAAGGGCTAATTCACTCCCAACGAAGACAAGATCTG
CTTTTTGCTTGTACTGGGTCTCTCTGGTTAGACCAGATCTGAGCCTGGGAGCTCTCTGGCTAACTAGGGA
ACCCACTGCTTAAGCCTCAATAAAGCTTGCCTTGAGTGCTTCAAGTAGTGTGTGCCCGTCTGTTGTGTGA
CTCTGGTAACTAGAGATCCCTCAGACCCTTTTAGTCAGTGTGGAAAATCTCTAGCAGTACGTATAGTAGT
TCATGTCATCTTATTATTCAGTATTTATAACTTGCAAAGAAATGAATATCAGAGAGTGAGAGGAACTTGT
TTATTGCAGCTTATAATGGTTACAAATAAAGCAATAGCATCACAAATTTCACAAATAAAGCATTTTTTTC
ACTGCATTCTAGTTGTGGTTTGTCCAAACTCATCAATGTATCTTATCATGTCTGGCTCTAGCTATCCCGC
CCCTAACTCCGCCCATCCCGCCCCTAACTCCGCCCAGTTCCGCCCATTCTCCGCCCCATGGCTGACTAAT
TTTTTTTATTTATGCAGAGGCCGAGGCCGCCTCGGCCTCTGAGCTATTCCAGAAGTAGTGAGGAGGCTTT
TTTGGAGGCCTAGGGACGTACCCAATTCGCCCTATAGTGAGTCGTATTACGCGCGCTCACTGGCCGTCGT
TTTACAACGTCGTGACTGGGAAAACCCTGGCGTTACCCAACTTAATCGCCTTGCAGCACATCCCCCTTTC
GCCAGCTGGCGTAATAGCGAAGAGGCCCGCACCGATCGCCCTTCCCAACAGTTGCGCAGCCTGAATGGCG
AATGGG
[124 nt withheld, positions 3367-3490]
C
[91 nt withheld, positions 3492-3582]
A
[49 nt withheld, positions 3584-3632]
CCTTTGACGTTGGAGTCCACGTTCTTT
[37 nt withheld, positions 3660-3696]
ACCCTATCTCGGTCTATTCTTTTGATTTATAAGGGATTTTGCCGATTTCGGCCTATTGGTTAAAAAATGA
GCTGATTTAACAAAAATTTAACGCGAATTTTAACAAAATATTAACGCTTACAATTTAGGTGGCACTTTTC
GGGGAAATGTGCGCGGAACCCCTATTTGTTTATTTTTCTAAATACATTCAAATATGTATCCGCTCATGAG
ACAATAACCCTGATAAATGCTTCAATAATATTGAAAAAGGAAGAGTATGAGTATTCAACATTTCCGTGTC
GCCCTTATTCCCTTTTTTGCGGCATTTTGCCTTCCTGTTTTTGCTCACCCAGAAACGCTGGTGAAAGTAA
AAGATGCTGAAGATCAGTTGGGTGCACGAGTGGGTTACATCGAACTGGATCTCAACAGCGGTAAGATCCT
TGAGAGTTTTCGCCCCGAAGAACGTTTTCCAATGATGAGCACTTTTAAAGTTCTGCTATGTGGCGCGGTA
TTATCCCGTATTGACGCCGGGCAAGAGCAACTCGGTCGCCGCATACACTATTCTCAGAATGACTTGGTTG
AGTACTCACCAGTCACAGAAAAGCATCTTACGGATGGCATGACAGTAAGAGAATTATGCAGTGCTGCCAT
AACCATGAGTGATAACACTGCGGCCAACTTACTTCTGACAACGATCGGAGGACCGAAGGAGCTAACCGCT
TTTTTGCACAACATGGGGGATCATGTAACTCGCCTTGATCGTTGGGAACCGGAGCTGAATGAAGCCATAC
CAAACGACGAGCGTGACACCACGATGCCTGTAGCAATGGCAACAACGTTGCGCAAACTATTAACTGGCGA
ACTACTTACTCTAGCTTCCCGGCAACAATTAATAGACTGGATGGAGGCGGATAAAGTTGCAGGACCACTT
CTGCGCTCGGCCCTTCCGGCTGGCTGGTTTATTGCTGATAAATCTGGAGCCGGTGAGCGTGGGTCTCGCG
GTATCATTGCAGCACTGGGGCCAGATGGTAAGCCCTCCCGTATCGTAGTTATCTACACGACGGGGAGTCA
GGCAACTATGGATGAACGAAATAGACAGATCGCTGAGATAGGTGCCTCACTGATTAAGCATTGGTAACTG
TCAGACCAAGTTTACTCATATATACTTTAGATTGATTTAAAACTTCATTTTTAATTTAAAAGGATCTAGG
TGAAGATCCTTTTTGATAATCTCATGACCAAAATCCCTTAACGTGAGTTTTCGTTCCACTGAGCGTCAGA
CCCCGTAGAAAAGATCAAAGGATCTTCTTGAGATCCTTTTTTTCTGCGCGTAATCTGCTGCTTGCAAACA
AAAAAACCACCGCTACCAGCGGTGGTTTGTTTGCCGGATCAAGAGCTACCAACTCTTTTTCCGAAGGTAA
CTGGCTTCAGCAGAGCGCAGATACCAAATACTGTTCTTCTAGTGTAGCCGTAGTTAGGCCACCACTTCAA
GAACTCTGTAGCACCGCCTACATACCTCGCTCTGCTAATCCTGTTACCAGTGGCTGCTGCCAGTGGCGAT
AAGTCGTGTCTTACCGGGTTGGACTCAAGACGATAGTTACCGGATAAGGCGCAGCGGTCGGGCTGAACGG
GGGGTTCGTGCACACAGCCCAGCTTGGAGCGAACGACCTACACCGAACTGAGATACCTACAGCGTGAGCT
ATGAGAAAGCGCCACGCTTCCCGAAGGGAGAAAGGCGGACAGGTATCCGGTAAGCGGCAGGGTCGGAACA
GGAGAGCGCACGAGGGAGCTTCCAGGGGGAAACGCCTGGTATCTTTATAGTCCTGTCGGGTTTCGCCACC
TCTGACTTGAGCGTCGATTTTTGTGATGCTCGTCAGGGGGGCGGAGCCTATGGAAAAACGCCAGCAACGC
GGCCTTTTTACGGTTCCTGGCCTTTTGCTGGCCTTTTGCTCACATGTTCTTTCCTGCGTTATCCCCTGAT
TCTGTGGATAACCGTATTACCGCCTTTGAGTGAGCTGATACCGCTCGCCGCAGCCGAACGACCGAGCGCA
GCGAGTCAGTGAGCGAGGAAGCGGAAGAGCGCCCAATACGCAAACCGCCTCTCCCCGCGCGTTGGCCGAT
TCATTAATGCAGCTGGCACGACAGGTTTCCCGACTGGAAAGCGGGCAGTGAGCGCAACGCAATTAATGTG
AGTTAGCTCACTCATTAGGCACCCCAGGCTTTACACTTTATGCTTCCGGCTCGTATGTTGTGTGGAATTG
TGAGCGGATAACAATTTCACACAGGAAACAGCTATGACCATGATTACGCCAAGCGCGCAATTAACCCTCA
CTAAAGGGAACAAAAGCTGGAGCTGCAAGCTTAATGTAGTCTTATGCAATACTCTTGTAGTCTTGCAACA
TGGTAACGATGAGTTAGCAACATGCCTTACAAGGAGAGAAAAAGCACCGTGCATGCCGATTGGTGGAAGT
AAGGTGGTACGATCGTGCCTTATTAGGAAGGCAACAGACGGGTCTGACATGGATTGGACGAACCACTGAA
TTGCCGCATTGCAGAGATATTGTATTTAAGTGCCTAGCTCGATACATAAACGGGTCTCTCTGGTTAGACC
AGATCTGAGCCTGGGAGCTCTCTGGCTAACTAGGGAACCCACTGCTTAAGCCTCAATAAAGCTTGCCTTG
AGTGCTTCAAGTAGTGTGTGCCCGTCTGTTGTGTGACTCTGGTAACTAGAGATCCCTCAGACCCTTTTAG
TCAGTGTGGAAAATCTCTAGCAGTGGCGCCCGAACAGGGACTTGAAAGCGAAAGGGAAACCAGAGGAGCT
CTCTCGACGCAGGACTCGGCTTGCTGAAGCGCGCACGGCAAGAGGCGAGGGGCGGCGACTGGTGAGTACG
CCAAAAATTTTGACTAGCGGAGGCTAGAAGGAGAGAGATGGGTGCGAGAGCGTCAGTATTAAGCGGGGGA
GAATTAGATCGCGATGGGAAAAAATTCGGTTAAGGCCAGGGGGAAAGAAAAAATATAAATTAAAACATAT
AGTATGGGCAAGCAGGGAGCTAGAACGATTCGCAGTTAATCCTGGCCTGTTAGAAACATCAGAAGGCTGT
AGACAAATACTGGGACAGCTACAACCATCCCTTCAGACAGGATCAGAAGAACTTAGATCATTATATAATA
CAGTAGCAACCCTCTATTGTGTGCATCAAAGGATAGAGATAAAAGACACCAAGGAAGCTTTAGACAAGAT
AGAGGAAGAGCAAAACAAAAGTAAGACCACCGCACAGCAAGCGGCCGCTGATCTTCAGACCTGGAGGAGG
AGATATGAGGGACAATTGGAGAAGTGAATTATATAAATATAAAGTAGTAAAAATTGAACCATTAGGAGTA
GCACCCACCAAGGCAAAGAGAAGAGTGGTGCAGAGAGAAAAAAGAGCAGTGGGAATAGGAGCTTTGTTCC
TTGGGTTCTTGGGAGCAGCAGGAAGCACTATGGGCGCAGCGTCAATGACGCTGACGGTACAGGCCAGACA
ATTATTGTCTGGTATAGTGCAGCAGCAGAACAATTTGCTGAGGGCTATTGAGGCGCAACAGCATCTGTTG
CAACTCACAGTCTGGGGCATCAAGCAGCTCCAGGCAAGAATCCTGGCTGTGGAAAGATACCTAAAGGATC
AACAGCTCCTGGGGATTTGGGGTTGCTCTGGAAAACTCATTTGCACCACTGCTGTGCCTTGGAATGCTAG
TTGGAGTAATAAATCTCTGGAACAGATTTGGAATCACACGACCTGGATGGAGTGGGACAGAGAAATTAAC
AATTACACAAGCTTAATACACTCCTTAATTGAAGAATCGCAAAACCAGCAAGAAAAGAATGAACAAGAAT
TATTGGAATTAGATAAATGGGCAAGTTTGTGGAATTGGTTTAACATAACAAATTGGCTGTGGTATATAAA
ATTATTCATAATGATAGTAGGAGGCTTGGTAGGTTTAAGAATAGTTTTTGCTGTACTTTCTATAGTGAAT
AGAGTTAGGCAGGGATATTCACCATTATCGTTTCAGACCCACCTCCCAACCCCGAGGGGACCCAGAGAGG
GCCTATTTCCCATGATTCCTTCATATTTGCATATACGATACAAGGCTGTTAGAGAGATAATTAGAATTAA
TTTGACTGTAAACACAAAGATATTAGTACAAAATACGTGACGTAGAAAGTAATAATTTCTTGGGTAGTTT
GCAGTTTTAAAATTATGTTTTAAAATGGACTATCATATGCTTACCGTAACTTGAAAGTATTTCGATTTCT
TGGCTTTATATATCTTGTGGAAAGGACGAAACACCGCCAGGGCCGGAGCTACGACAGTTTTAGAGCTAGA
AATAGCAAGTTAAAATAAGGCTAGTCCGTTATCAACTTGAAAAAGTGGCACCGAGTCGGTGCTTTTTTAA
GCTTGGCGTAACTAGATCTTGAGACAAATGGCAGTATTCATCCACAATTTTAAAAGAAAAGGGGGGATTG
GGGGGTACAGTGCAGGGGAAAGAATAGTAGACATAATAGCAACAGACATACAAACTAAAGAATTACAAAA
ACAAATTACAAAAATTCAAAATTTTCGGGTTTATTACAGGGACAGCAGAGATCCACTTTGGCGCCGGCTC
GAGGGGG
