>Addgene plasmid #78001 | FN3KRP gRNA (BRDN0001146806) | depositor partial sequence | sequence record 145460 | Target Sequence
CCAGGGCCGGAGCTACGACA
