>Addgene plasmid #78001 | FN3KRP gRNA (BRDN0001146806) | addgene partial sequence | sequence record 188809 | hU6-F
TACGTGACGTAGAAAGTAATAATTTCTTGGGTAGTTTGCAGTTTTAAAATTATGTTTTAAAATGGACTAT
CATATGCTTACCGTAACTTGAAAGTATTTCGATTTCTTGGCTTTATATATCTTGTGGAAAGGACGAAACA
CCGCCAGGGCCGGAGCTACGACAGTTTTAGAGCTAGAAATAGCAAGTTAAAATAAGGCTAGTCCGTTATC
AACTTGAAAAAGTGGCACCGAGTCGGTGCTTTTTTAAGCTTGGCGTAACTAGATCTTGAGACAAATGGCA
GTATTCATCCACAATTTTAAAAGAAAAGGGGGGATTGGGGGGTACAGTGCAGGGGAAAGAATAGTAGACA
TAATAGCAACAGACATACAAACTAAAGAATTACAAAAACAAATTACAAAAATTCAAAATTTTCGGGTTTA
TTACAGGGACAGCAGAGATCCACTTTGGCGCCGGCTCGAGGGGGCCCGGGTGCAAAGATGGATAAAGTTT
TAAACAGAGAGGAATCTTTGCAGCTAATGGACCTTCTAGGTCTTGAAAGGAGTGGGAATTGGCTCCGGTG
CCCGTCAGTG
